>Addgene plasmid #243808 | pTES::NLS-GUS | addgene full sequence | sequence record 488848 | Addgene NGS Result
TTGATCCCGAGGGGAACCCTGTGGTTGGCATGCACATACAAATGGACGAACGGATAAACCTTTTCACGCC
CTTTTAAATATCCGATTATTCTAATAAACGCTCTTTTCTCTTAGGTTTACCCGCCAATATATCCTGTCAA
ACACTGATAGTTTAAACTGAAGGCGGGAAACGACAATCTGATCCAAGCTCAAGCTAAGCTTGCATGCCTG
CAGGTCCCCAGATTAGCCTTTTCAATTTCAGAAAGAATGCTAACCCACAGATGGTTAGAGAGGCTTACGC
AGCAGGTCTCATCAAGACGATCTACCCGAGCAATAATCTCCAGGAAATCAAATACCTTCCCAAGAAGGTT
AAAGATGCAGTCAAAAGATTCAGGACTAACTGCATCAAGAACACAGAGAAAGATATATTTCTCAAGATCA
GAAGTACTATTCCAGTATGGACGATTCAAGGCTTGCTTCACAAACCAAGGCAAGTAATAGAGATTGGAGT
CTCTAAAAAGGTAGTTCCCACTGAATCAAAGGCCATGGAGTCAAAGATTCAAATAGAGGACCTAACAGAA
CTCGCCGTAAAGACTGGCGAACAGTTCATACAGAGTCTCTTACGACTCAATGACAAGAAGAAAATCTTCG
TCAACATGGTGGAGCACGACACACTTGTCTACTCCAAAAATATCAAAGATACAGTCTCAGAAGACCAAAG
GGCAATTGAGACTTTTCAACAAAGGGTAATATCCGGAAACCTCCTCGGATTCCATTGCCCAGCTATCTGT
CACTTTATTGTGAAGATAGTGGAAAAGGAAGGTGGCTCCTACAAATGCCATCATTGCGATAAAGGAAAGG
CCATCGTTGAAGATGCCTCTGCCGACAGTGGTCCCAAAGATGGACCCCCACCCACGAGGAGCATCGTGGA
AAAAGAAGACGTTCCAACCACGTCTTCAAAGCAAGTGGATTGATGTGATATCTCCACTGACGTAAGGGAT
GACGCACAATCCCACTATCCTTCGCAAGACCCTTCCTCTATATAAGGAAGTTCATTTCATTTGGAGAGAA
CACGGGGGACTCTAGAGGCGCGCCATGCCACCAAAGAAGAAGAGAAAGGTTGGTGGATCCCCGGGTGGTC
AGTCCCTTATGTTACGTCCTGTAGAAACCCCAACCCGTGAAATCAAAAAACTCGACGGCCTGTGGGCATT
CAGTCTGGATCGCGAAAACTGTGGAATTGATCAGCGTTGGTGGGAAAGCGCGTTACAAGAAAGCCGGGCA
ATTGCTGTGCCAGGCAGTTTTAACGATCAGTTCGCCGATGCAGATATTCGTAATTATGCGGGCAACGTCT
GGTATCAGCGCGAAGTCTTTATACCGAAAGGTTGGGCAGGCCAGCGTATCGTGCTGCGTTTCGATGCGGT
CACTCATTACGGCAAAGTGTGGGTCAATAATCAGGAAGTGATGGAGCATCAGGGCGGCTATACGCCATTT
GAAGCCGATGTCACGCCGTATGTTATTGCCGGGAAAAGTGTACGTATCACCGTTTGTGTGAACAACGAAC
TGAACTGGCAGACTATCCCGCCGGGAATGGTGATTACCGACGAAAACGGCAAGAAAAAGCAGTCTTACTT
CCATGATTTCTTTAACTATGCCGGAATCCATCGCAGCGTAATGCTCTACACCACGCCGAACACCTGGGTG
GACGATATCACCGTGGTGACGCATGTCGCGCAAGACTGTAACCACGCGTCTGTTGACTGGCAGGTGGTGG
CCAATGGTGATGTCAGCGTTGAACTGCGTGATGCGGATCAACAGGTGGTTGCAACTGGACAAGGCACTAG
CGGGACTTTGCAAGTGGTGAATCCGCACCTCTGGCAACCGGGTGAAGGTTATCTCTATGAACTGTGCGTC
ACAGCCAAAAGCCAGACAGAGTGTGATATCTACCCGCTTCGCGTCGGCATCCGGTCAGTGGCAGTGAAGG
GCGAACAGTTCCTGATTAACCACAAACCGTTCTACTTTACTGGCTTTGGTCGTCATGAAGATGCGGACTT
GCGTGGCAAAGGATTCGATAACGTGCTGATGGTGCACGACCACGCATTAATGGACTGGATTGGGGCCAAC
TCCTACCGTACCTCGCATTACCCTTACGCTGAAGAGATGCTCGACTGGGCAGATGAACATGGCATCGTGG
TGATTGATGAAACTGCTGCTGTCGGCTTTAACCTCTCTTTAGGCATTGGTTTCGAAGCGGGCAACAAGCC
GAAAGAACTGTACAGCGAAGAGGCAGTCAACGGGGAAACTCAGCAAGCGCACTTACAGGCGATTAAAGAG
CTGATAGCGCGTGACAAAAACCACCCAAGCGTGGTGATGTGGAGTATTGCCAACGAACCGGATACCCGTC
CGCAAGGTGCACGGGAATATTTCGCGCCACTGGCGGAAGCAACGCGTAAACTCGACCCGACGCGTCCGAT
CACCTGCGTCAATGTAATGTTCTGCGACGCTCACACCGATACCATCAGCGATCTCTTTGATGTGCTGTGC
CTGAACCGTTATTACGGATGGTATGTCCAAAGCGGCGATTTGGAAACGGCAGAGAAGGTACTGGAAAAAG
AACTTCTGGCCTGGCAGGAGAAACTGCATCAGCCGATTATCATCACCGAATACGGCGTGGATACGTTAGC
CGGGCTGCACTCAATGTACACCGACATGTGGAGTGAAGAGTATCAGTGTGCATGGCTGGATATGTATCAC
CGCGTCTTTGATCGCGTCAGCGCCGTCGTCGGTGAACAGGTATGGAATTTCGCCGATTTTGCGACCTCGC
AAGGCATATTGCGCGTTGGCGGTAACAAGAAAGGGATCTTCACTCGCGACCGCAAACCGAAGTCGGCGGC
TTTTCTGCTGCAAAAACGCTGGACTGGCATGAACTTCGGTGAAAAACCGCAGCAGGGAGGCAAACAATGA
ATCAACAACTCTCCTGGCGCACCATCGTCGGCTACAGCCTCGGGAATTGCTACCGAGCTCGAATTTCCCC
GATCGTTCAAACATTTGGCAATAAAGTTTCTTAAGATTGAATCCTGTTGCCGGTCTTGCGATGATTATCA
TATAATTTCTGTTGAATTACGTTAAGCATGTAATAATTAACATGTAATGCATGACGTTATTTATGAGATG
GGTTTTTATGATTAGAGTCCCGCAATTATACATTTAATACGCGATAGAAAACAAAATATAGCGCGCAAAC
TAGGATAAATTATCGCGCGCGGTGTCATCTATGTTACTAGATCGGGAATTCAATTCGGCGTTAATTCAGT
ACATTAAAAACGTCCGCAATGTGTTATTAAGTTGTCTAAGCGTCAATTTGTTTACACCACAATATATCCT
GCCACCAGCCAGCCAACAGCTCCCCGACCGGCAGCTCGGCACAAAATCACCACTCGATACAGGCAGCCCA
TCAGTCCGGGACGGCGTCAGCGGGAGAGCCGTTGTAAGGCGGCAGACTTTGCTCATGTTACCGATGCTAT
TCGGAAGAACGGCAACTAAGCTGCCGGGTTTGAAACACGGATGATCTCGCGGAGGGTAGCATGTTGATTG
TAACGATGACAGAGCGTTGCTGCCTGTGATCAATTCGGGCACGAACCCAGTGGACATAAGCCTGTTCGGT
TCGTAAGCTGTAATGCAAGTAGCGTATGCGCTCACGCAACTGGTCCAGAACCTTGACCGAACGCAGCGGT
GGTAACGGCGCAGTGGCGGTTTTCATGGCTTGTTATGACTGTTTTTTTGGGGTACAGTCTATGCCTCGGG
CATCCAAGCAGCAAGCGCGTTACGCCGTGGGTCGATGTTTGATGTTATGGAGCAGCAACGATGTTACGCA
GCAGGGCAGTCGCCCTAAAACAAAGTTAAACATCATGGGGGAAGCGGTGATCGCCGAAGTATCGACTCAA
CTATCAGAGGTAGTTGGCGTCATCGAGCGCCATCTCGAACCGACGTTGCTGGCCGTACATTTGTACGGCT
CCGCAGTGGATGGCGGCCTGAAGCCACACAGTGATATTGATTTGCTGGTTACGGTGACCGTAAGGCTTGA
TGAAACAACGCGGCGAGCTTTGATCAACGACCTTTTGGAAACTTCGGCTTCCCCTGGAGAGAGCGAGATT
CTCCGCGCTGTAGAAGTCACCATTGTTGTGCACGACGACATCATTCCGTGGCGTTATCCAGCTAAGCGCG
AACTGCAATTTGGAGAATGGCAGCGCAATGACATTCTTGCAGGTATCTTCGAGCCAGCCACGATCGACAT
TGATCTGGCTATCTTGCTGACAAAAGCAAGAGAACATAGCGTTGCCTTGGTAGGTCCAGCGGCGGAGGAA
CTCTTTGATCCGGTTCCTGAACAGGATCTATTTGAGGCGCTAAATGAAACCTTAACGCTATGGAACTCGC
CGCCCGACTGGGCTGGCGATGAGCGAAATGTAGTGCTTACGTTGTCCCGCATTTGGTACAGCGCAGTAAC
CGGCAAAATCGCGCCGAAGGATGTCGCTGCCGACTGGGCAATGGAGCGCCTGCCGGCCCAGTATCAGCCC
GTCATACTTGAAGCTAGACAGGCTTATCTTGGACAAGAAGAAGATCGCTTGGCCTCGCGCGCAGATCAGT
TGGAAGAATTTGTCCACTACGTGAAAGGCGAGATCACCAAGGTAGTCGGCAAATAATGTCTAGCTAGAAA
TTCGTTCAAGCCGACGCCGCTTCGCGGCGCGGCTTAACTCAAGCGTTAGATGCACTAAGCACATAATTGC
TCACAGCCAAACTATCAGGTCAAGTCTGCTTTTATTATTTTTAAGCGTGCATAATAAGCCCTACACAAAT
TGGGAGATATATCATGCATGACCAAAATCCCTTAACGTGAGTTTTCGTTCCACTGAGCGTCAGACCCCGT
AGAAAAGATCAAAGGATCTTCTTGAGATCCTTTTTTTCTGCGCGTAATCTGCTGCTTGCAAACAAAAAAA
CCACCGCTACCAGCGGTGGTTTGTTTGCCGGATCAAGAGCTACCAACTCTTTTTCCGAAGGTAACTGGCT
TCAGCAGAGCGCAGATACCAAATACTGTCCTTCTAGTGTAGCCGTAGTTAGGCCACCACTTCAAGAACTC
TGTAGCACCGCCTACATACCTCGCTCTGCTAATCCTGTTACCAGTGGCTGCTGCCAGTGGCGATAAGTCG
TGTCTTACCGGGTTGGACTCAAGACGATAGTTACCGGATAAGGCGCAGCGGTCGGGCTGAACGGGGGGTT
CGTGCACACAGCCCAGCTTGGAGCGAACGACCTACACCGAACTGAGATACCTACAGCGTGAGCTATGAGA
AAGCGCCACGCTTCCCGAAGGGAGAAAGGCGGACAGGTATCCGGTAAGCGGCAGGGTCGGAACAGGAGAG
CGCACGAGGGAGCTTCCAGGGGGAAACGCCTGGTATCTTTATAGTCCTGTCGGGTTTCGCCACCTCTGAC
TTGAGCGTCGATTTTTGTGATGCTCGTCAGGGGGGCGGAGCCTATGGAAAAACGCCAGCAACGCGGCCTT
TTTACGGTTCCTGGCCTTTTGCTGGCCTTTTGCTCACATGTTCTTTCCTGCGTTATCCCCTGATTCTGTG
GATAACCGTATTACCGCCTTTGAGTGAGCTGATACCGCTCGCCGCAGCCGAACGACCGAGCGCAGCGAGT
CAGTGAGCGAGGAAGCGGAAGAGCGCCTGATGCGGTATTTTCTCCTTACGCATCTGTGCGGTATTTCACA
CCGCATATGGTGCACTCTCAGTACAATCTGCTCTGATGCCGCATAGTTAAGCCAGTATACACTCCGCTAT
CGCTACGTGACTGGGTCATGGCTGCGCCCCGACACCCGCCAACACCCGCTGACGCGCCCTGACGGGCTTG
TCTGCTCCCGGCATCCGCTTACAGACAAGCTGTGACCGTCTCCGGGAGCTGCATGTGTCAGAGGTTTTCA
CCGTCATCACCGAAACGCGCGAGGCAGGGTGCCTTGATGTGGGCGCCGGCGGTCGAGTGGCGACGGCGCG
GCTTGTCCGCGCCCTGGTAGATTGCCTGGCCGTAGGCCAGCCATTTTTGAGCGGCCAGCGGCCGCGATAG
GCCGACGCGAAGCGGCGGGGCGTAGGGAGCGCAGCGACCGAAGGGTAGGCGCTTTTTGCAGCTCTTCGGC
TGTGCGCTGGCCAGACAGTTATGCACAGGCCAGGCGGGTTTTAAGAGTTTTAATAAGTTTTAAAGAGTTT
TAGGCGGAAAAATCGCCTTTTTTCTCTTTTATATCAGTCACTTACATGTGTGACCGGTTCCCAATGTACG
GCTTTGGGTTCCCAATGTACGGGTTCCGGTTCCCAATGTACGGCTTTGGGTTCCCAATGTACGTGCTATC
CACAGGAAAGAGACCTTTTCGACCTTTTTCCCCTGCTAGGGCAATTTGCCCTAGCATCTGCTCCGTACAT
TAGGAACCGGCGGATGCTTCGCCCTCGATCAGGTTGCGGTAGCGCATGACTAGGATCGGGCCAGCCTGCC
CCGCCTCCTCCTTCAAATCGTACTCCGGCAGGTCATTTGACCCGATCAGCTTGCGCACGGTGAAACAGAA
CTTCTTGAACTCTCCGGCGCTGCCACTGCGTTCGTAGATCGTCTTGAACAACCATCTGGCTTCTGCCTTG
CCTGCGGCGCGGCGTGCCAGGCGGTAGAGAAAACGGCCGATGCCGGGATCGATCAAAAAGTAATCGGGGT
GAACCGTCAGCACGTCCGGGTTCTTGCCTTCTGTGATCTCGCGGTACATCCAATCAGCTAGCTCGATCTC
GATGTACTCCGGCCGCCCGGTTTCGCTCTTTACGATCTTGTAGCGGCTAATCAAGGCTTCACCCTCGGAT
ACCGTCACCAGGCGGCCGTTCTTGGCCTTCTTCGTACGCTGCATGGCAACGTGCGTGGTGTTTAACCGAA
TGCAGGTTTCTACCAGGTCGTCTTTCTGCTTTCCGCCATCGGCTCGCCGGCAGAACTTGAGTACGTCCGC
AACGTGTGGACGGAACACGCGGCCGGGCTTGTCTCCCTTCCCTTCCCGGTATCGGTTCATGGATTCGGTT
AGATGGGAAACCGCCATCAGTACCAGGTCGTAATCCCACACACTGGCCATGCCGGCCGGCCCTGCGGAAA
CCTCTACGTGCCCGTCTGGAAGCTCGTAGCGGATCACCTCGCCAGCTCGTCGGTCACGCTTCGACAGACG
GAAAACGGCCACGTCCATGATGCTGCGACTATCGCGGGTGCCCACGTCATAGAGCATCGGAACGAAAAAA
TCTGGTTGCTCGTCGCCCTTGGGCGGCTTCCTAATCGACGGCGCACCGGCTGCCGGCGGTTGCCGGGATT
CTTTGCGGATTCGATCAGCGGCCGCTTGCCACGATTCACCGGGGCGTGCTTCTGCCTCGATGCGTTGCCG
CTGGGCGGCCTGCGCGGCCTTCAACTTCTCCACCAGGTCATCACCCAGCGCCGCGCCGATTTGTACCGGG
CCGGATGGTTTGCGACCGCTCACGCCGATTCCTCGGGCTTGGGGGTTCCAGTGCCATTGCAGGGCCGGCA
GACAACCCAGCCGCTTACGCCTGGCCAACCGCCCGTTCCTCCACACATGGGGCATTCCACGGCGTCGGTG
CCTGGTTGTTCTTGATTTTCCATGCCGCCTCCTTTAGCCGCTAAAATTCATCTACTCATTTATTCATTTG
CTCATTTACTCTGGTAGCTGCGCGATGTATTCAGATAGCAGCTCGGTAATGGTCTTGCCTTGGCGTACCG
CGTACATCTTCAGCTTGGTGTGATCCTCCGCCGGCAACTGAAAGTTGACCCGCTTCATGGCTGGCGTGTC
TGCCAGGCTGGCCAACGTTGCAGCCTTGCTGCTGCGTGCGCTCGGACGGCCGGCACTTAGCGTGTTTGTG
CTTTTGCTCATTTTCTCTTTACCTCATTAACTCAAATGAGTTTTGATTTAATTTCAGCGGCCAGCGCCTG
GACCTCGCGGGCAGCGTCGCCCTCGGGTTCTGATTCAAGAACGGTTGTGCCGGCGGCGGCAGTGCCTGGG
TAGCTCACGCGCTGCGTGATACGGGACTCAAGAATGGGCAGCTCGTACCCGGCCAGCGCCTCGGCAACCT
CACCGCCGATGCGCGTGCCTTTGATCGCCCGCGACACGACAAAGGCCGCTTGTAGCCTTCCATCCGTGAC
CTCAATGCGCTGCTTAACCAGCTCCACCAGGTCGGCGGTGGCCCATATGTCGTAAGGGCTTGGCTGCACC
GGAATCAGCACGAAGTCGGCTGCCTTGATCGCGGACACAGCCAAGTCCGCCGCCTGGGGCGCTCCGTCGA
TCACTACGAAGTCGCGCCGGCCGATGGCCTTCACGTCGCGGTCAATCGTCGGGCGGTCGATGCCGACAAC
GGTTAGCGGTTGATCTTCCCGCACGGCCGCCCAATCGCGGGCACTGCCCTGGGGATCGGAATCGACTAAC
AGAACATCGGCCCCGGCGAGTTGCAGGGCGCGGGCTAGATGGGTTGCGATGGTCGTCTTGCCTGACCCGC
CTTTCTGGTTAAGTACAGCGATAACCTTCATGCGTTCCCCTTGCGTATTTGTTTATTTACTCATCGCATC
ATATACGCAGCGACCGCATGACGCAAGCTGTTTTACTCAAATACACATCACCTTTTTAGACGGCGGCGCT
CGGTTTCTTCAGCGGCCAAGCTGGCCGGCCAGGCCGCCAGCTTGGCATCAGACAAACCGGCCAGGATTTC
ATGCAGCCGCACGGTTGAGACGTGCGCGGGCGGCTCGAACACGTACCCGGCCGCGATCATCTCCGCCTCG
ATCTCTTCGGTAATGAAAAACGGTTCGTCCTGGCCGTCCTGGTGCGGTTTCATGCTTGTTCCTCTTGGCG
TTCATTCTCGGCGGCCGCCAGGGCGTCGGCCTCGGTCAATGCGTCCTCACGGAAGGCACCGCGCCGCCTG
GCCTCGGTGGGCGTCACTTCCTCGCTGCGCTCAAGTGCGCGGTACAGGGTCGAGCGATGCACGCCAAGCA
GTGCAGCCGCCTCTTTCACGGTGCGGCCTTCCTGGTCGATCAGCTCGCGGGCGTGCGCGATCTGTGCCGG
GGTGAGGGTAGGGCGGGGGCCAAACTTCACGCCTCGGGCCTTGGCGGCCTCGCGCCCGCTCCGGGTGCGG
TCGATGATTAGGGAACGCTCGAACTCGGCAATGCCGGCGAACACGGTCAACACCATGCGGCCGGCCGGCG
TGGTGGTGTCGGCCCACGGCTCTGCCAGGCTACGCAGGCCCGCGCCGGCCTCCTGGATGCGCTCGGCAAT
GTCCAGTAGGTCGCGGGTGCTGCGGGCCAGGCGGTCTAGCCTGGTCACTGTCACAACGTCGCCAGGGCGT
AGGTGGTCAAGCATCCTGGCCAGCTCCGGGCGGTCGCGCCTGGTGCCGGTGATCTTCTCGGAAAACAGCT
TGGTGCAGCCGGCCGCGTGCAGTTCGGCCCGTTGGTTGGTCAAGTCCTGGTCGTCGGTGCTGACGCGGGC
ATAGCCCAGCAGGCCAGCGGCGGCGCTCTTGTTCATGGCGTAATGTCTCCGGTTCTAGTCGCAAGTATTC
TACTTTATGCGACTAAAACACGCGACAAGAAAACGCCAGGAAAAGGGCAGGGCGGCAGCCTGTCGCGTAA
CTTAGGACTTGTGCGACATGTCGTTTTCAGAAGACGGCTGCACTGAACGTCAGAAGCCGACTGCACTATA
GCAGCGGAGGGGTTGGATCAAAGTACTTTAAAGTACTTTAAAGTACTTTAAAGTACT
Features (pLannotate 1.2.2; 16 found; start..end, strand, type, name):
    115..139     -  misc_feature   RB T-DNA repeat: right border repeat from nopaline C58 T-DNA
    196..216     -  misc_feature   MCS (fragment): pUC18/19 multiple cloning site
    707..1048    +  promoter       CaMV 35S promoter: strong constitutive promoter from cauliflower mosaic virus
   1129..2937    +  CDS            uidA: BGLR_ECOLI - Also known as gurA, gusA. Experimental evidence at protein level: Swiss-Prot protein existence level 1. From Escherichia coli (strain K12).
   3011..3263    +  terminator     NOS terminator: nopaline synthase terminator and poly(A) signal
   3340..3364    -  misc_feature   LB T-DNA repeat: left border repeat from nopaline C58 T-DNA
   3623..3646    +  promoter       Pc promoter (fragment): intI1 (promoter lies within the coding sequence); class 1 integron promoter
   3822..3878    +  CDS            GmR (fragment): gentamycin acetyltransferase; aacC1; confers resistance to gentamycin
   3889..4676    +  CDS            SmR (fragment): aminoglycoside adenylyltransferase (Murphy, 1985); aadA; confers resistance to spectinomycin and streptomycin
   4922..5510    +  rep_origin     ori: high-copy-number ColE1/pMB1/pBR322/pUC origin of replication
   5696..5836    -  misc_feature   bom: basis of mobility region from pBR322
   5938..5977    -  CDS            rop (fragment): Rop protein, which maintains plasmids at low copy number; rop
   6180..6374    -  rep_origin     pVS1 oriV: origin of replication for the Pseudomonas plasmid pVS1 (Heeb et al., 2000)
   6440..7513    -  CDS            pVS1 RepA: replication protein from the Pseudomonas plasmid pVS1 (Heeb et al., 2000)
   7942..8571    -  CDS            pVS1 StaA: stability protein from the Pseudomonas plasmid pVS1 (Heeb et al., 2000)
   9131..9532    -  CDS            Y4CG_SINFN (fragment): Protein inferred from homology: Swiss-Prot protein existence level 3. From Sinorhizobium fredii (strain NBRC 101917 / NGR234).
