[The description below was written by a language model from this plasmid's Addgene catalogue record and pLannotate feature annotations shown in this document.]
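Description:
pTES::NLS-GUS is a 9,787-nt plant expression plasmid built on the pPZP family of Agrobacterium binary vectors and intended as a reporter for transient expression in plant cells. The backbone carries two replication systems: a ColE1/pBR322-type origin with the adjacent bom mobilisation region for propagation in E. coli, and the pVS1 oriV with its RepA replication protein and StaA stability protein, which support maintenance in Agrobacterium. Bacterial selection is by streptomycin, conferred by the aadA aminoglycoside adenylyltransferase, which also gives spectinomycin resistance. Small fragments annotated as a class 1 integron Pc promoter, a gentamicin acetyltransferase gene and rop appear to be remnants of the backbone rather than functional markers.

The payload lies between the nopaline-type right and left T-DNA border repeats, so it can in principle be transferred into plant cells by Agrobacterium. It is a single expression cassette, cloned between HindIII and EcoRI sites. In it, the strong constitutive CaMV 35S promoter drives the E. coli uidA gene encoding β-glucuronidase (GUS), followed by the nopaline synthase terminator and polyadenylation signal. According to the catalogue entry, a nuclear localisation signal is fused to the N terminus of GUS. The feature table does not annotate this element separately, though it would be expected in the short interval between the promoter and the uidA coding sequence. Targeting GUS to the nucleus concentrates the signal there rather than across the cytoplasm. No plant selectable marker is annotated within the T-DNA, which fits the stated use in transient assays rather than selection of stable transformants. The record does not specify the delivery method or the particular assays for which it was designed.
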