Addgene plasmid #243808: pTES::NLS-GUS
Purpose: A reporter plasmid for transient expression in plant cells
Depositing lab: Hiroharu Banno. Depositing organization: Chubu University.
Backbone
  Vector backbone: pPZP
  Vector type: Plant Expression
Growth in bacteria
  Bacterial resistance: Streptomycin, 50 μg/mL
  Growth temperature: 37°C
  Growth strain: DH5alpha
  Copy number: Unknown
Gene/Insert
  Gene/Insert name: GUS
  Species: E. coli
  Promoter: CaMV 35S
  Tag / fusion protein: NLS (N terminal on insert)
  Cloning method: Restriction Enzyme; 5′ cloning site HindIII (not destroyed); 3′ cloning site EcoRI (not destroyed)
  Sequencing primers: 5′ n/a
Terms and licenses: Academic/Nonprofit Terms; Industry Terms: Not Available to Industry
How to cite: pTES::NLS-GUS was a gift from Hiroharu Banno (Addgene plasmid # 243808 ; http://n2t.net/addgene:243808 ; RRID:Addgene_243808)
